>Addgene plasmid #89580 | pZa-tetO-csgB-CmR | depositor full sequence | sequence record 173536 | pZa-tetO-csgB-CmR sequence 2729 bps
CGCGTGGCATCAAATAAAACGAAAGGCTCAGTCGAAAGACTGGGCCTTTCGTTTTATCTGTTGTTTGTCG
GTGAACGCTCTCCTGAGTAGGACAAATCCGCCGCCCTAGACCTAGGGGATATATTCCGCTTCCTCGCTCA
CTGACTCGCTACGCTCGGTCGTTCGACTGCGGCGAGCGGAAATGGCTTACGAACGGGGCGGAGATTTCCT
GGAAGATGCCAGGAAGATACTTAACAGGGAAGTGAGAGGGCCGCGGCAAAGCCGTTTTTCCATAGGCTCC
GCCCCCCTGACAAGCATCACGAAATCTGACGCTCAAATCAGTGGTGGCGAAACCCGACAGGACTATAAAG
ATACCAGGCGTTTCCCCCTGGCGGCTCCCTCGTGCGCTCTCCTGTTCCTGCCTTTCGGTTTACCGGTGTC
ATTCCGCTGTTATGGCCGCGTTTGTCTCATTCCACGCCTGACACTCAGTTCCGGGTAGGCAGTTCGCTCC
AAGCTGGACTGTATGCACGAACCCCCCGTTCAGTCCGACCGCTGCGCCTTATCCGGTAACTATCGTCTTG
AGTCCAACCCGGAAAGACATGCAAAAGCACCACTGGCAGCAGCCACTGGTAATTGATTTAGAGGAGTTAG
TCTTGAAGTCATGCGCCGGTTAAGGCTAAACTGAAAGGACAAGTTTTGGTGACTGCGCTCCTCCAAGCCA
GTTACCTCGGTTCAAAGAGTTGGTAGCTCAGAGAACCTTCGAAAAACCGCCCTGCAAGGCGGTTTTTTCG
TTTTCAGAGCAAGAGATTACGCGCAGACCAAAACGATCTCAAGAAGATCATCTTATTAATCAGATAAAAT
ATTTCTAGATTTCAGTGCAATTTATCTCTTCAAATGTAGCACCTGAAGTCAGCCCCATACGATATAAGTT
GTTACTAGTGCTTGGATTCTCACCAATAAAAAACGCCCGGCGGCAACCGAGCGTTCTGAACAAATCCAGA
TGGAGTTCTGAGGTCATTACTGGATCTATCAACAGGAGTCCAAGCGAGCTCGATATCAAATTACGCCCCG
CCCTGCCACTCATCGCAGTACTGTTGTAATTCATTAAGCATTCTGCCGACATGGAAGCCATCACAGACGG
CATGATGAACCTGAATCGCCAGCGGCATCAGCACCTTGTCGCCTTGCGTATAATATTTGCCCATGGTGAA
AACGGGGGCGAAGAAGTTGTCCATATTGGCCACGTTTAAATCAAAACTGGTGAAACTCACCCAGGGATTG
GCTGAGACGAAAAACATATTCTCAATAAACCCTTTAGGGAAATAGGCCAGGTTTTCACCGTAACACGCCA
CATCTTGCGAATATATGTGTAGAAACTGCCGGAAATCGTCGTGGTATTCACTCCAGAGCGATGAAAACGT
TTCAGTTTGCTCATGGAAAACGGTGTAACAAGGGTGAACACTATCCCATATCACCAGCTCACCGTCTTTC
ATTGCCATACGGAATTCCGGATGAGCATTCATCAGGCGGGCAAGAATGTGAATAAAGGCCGGATAAAACT
TGTGCTTATTTTTCTTTACGGTCTTTAAAAAGGCCGTAATATCCAGCTGAACGGTCTGGTTATAGGTACA
TTGAGCAACTGACTGAAATGCCTCAAAATGTTCTTTACGATGCCATTGGGATATATCAACGGTGGTATAT
CCAGTGATTTTTTTCTCCATTTTAGCTTCCTTAGCTCCTGAAAATCTCGATAACTCAAAAAATACGCCCG
GTAGTGATCTTATTTCATTATGGTGAAAGTTGGAACCTCTTACGTGCCGATCAACGTCTCATTTTCGCCA
GATATCGACGTCTTTGGGCCCTCCCTATCAGTGATAGAGATTGACATCCCTATCAGTGATAGAGATACTG
AGCACAGTCGACACCCAAATCCAGGAGGTGATTGGTAGTGGTGGTTAATGAAAATTAACTTACTACTACC
ATATATCTCTAGAAACAGAATTTGCCTGGCGGCAGTAGCGCGGTGGTCCCACCTGACCCCATGCCGAACT
CAGAAGTGAAACGCCGTAGCGCCGATGGTAGTGTGGGGTCTCCCCATGCGAGAGTAGGGAACTGCCAGGC
ATCAAATAAAACGAAAGGCTCAGTCGAAAGACTGGGCCTTCTCGAGTCCCTATCAGTGATAGAGATTGAC
ATCCCTATCAGTGATAGAGATACTGAGCACATCAGCAGGACGCACTGACCGAATTCTACCATTCACCTCT
TGGATTTGGGTATTAAAGAGGAGAAAGGTACCATGAAAAACAAATTGTTATTTATGATGTTAACAATACT
GGGTGCGCCTGGGATTGCAGCCGCAGCAGGTTATGATTTAGCTAATTCAGAATATAACTTCGCGGTAAAT
GAATTGAGTAAGTCTTCATTTAATCAGGCAGCCATAATTGGTCAAGCTGGGACTAATAATAGTGCTCAGT
TACGGCAGGGAGGCTCAAAACTTTTGGCGGTTGTTGCGCAAGAAGGTAGTAGCAACCGGGCAAAGATTGA
CCAGACAGGAGATTATAACCTTGCATATATTGATCAGGCGGGCAGTGCCAACGATGCCAGTATTTCGCAA
GGTGCTTATGGTAATACTGCGATGATTATCCAGAAAGGTTCTGGTAATAAAGCAAATATTACACAGTATG
GTACTCAAAAAACGGCAATTGTAGTGCAGAGACAGTCGCAAATGGCTATTCGCGTGACACAACGTTAAA
Features (pLannotate 1.2.2; 11 found; start..end, strand, type, name):
     11..97      +  terminator     rrnB T1 terminator: Escherichia coli rrnB; transcription terminator T1 from the E. coli rrnB gene
    124..179     -  rep_origin     RSF ori (fragment): Plasmids containing the RSF 1030 origin of replication can be propagated in E. coli cells that contain additional plasmids with compatible origins.
    267..812     -  rep_origin     p15A ori: Plasmids containing the medium-copy-number p15A origin of replication can be propagated in E. coli cells that contain a second plasmid with the ColE1 origin.
    926..1020    -  terminator     lambda t0 terminator: transcription terminator from phage lambda
   1041..1700    -  CDS            CmR: chloramphenicol acetyltransferase; cat; confers resistance to chloramphenicol
   1701..1803    -  promoter       cat promoter: promoter of the E. coli cat gene encoding chloramphenicol acetyltransferase
   1842..1896    +  promoter       PLtetO-1 promoter (fragment): modified phage lambda PL promoter with tet operator sites (Lutz and Bujard, 1997)
   1984..2099    +  ncRNA          5S rRNA: Accession: RF00001 - 5S ribosomal RNA
   2103..2140    +  terminator     rrnB T1 terminator (fragment): transcription terminator T1 from the E. coli rrnB gene
   2147..2220    +  promoter       PLtetO-1 promoter: modified phage lambda PL promoter with tet operator sites (Lutz and Bujard, 1997)
   2273..2479    +  CDS            csgB (fragment): CSGB_ECOLI - Experimental evidence at protein level: Swiss-Prot protein existence level 1. Curlin is the structural subunit of the curli fimbriae. Curli are coiled surface structures that assemble preferentially at growth temperatures below 37 degrees Celsius. Curli can bind to fibronectin. The minor subunit is the nucleation component of curlin monomers. Coexpression of cellulose and thin aggregative fimbriae (curli fimbrae or fibers) leads to a hydrophobic network with tightly packed cells embedded in a highly inert matrix that confers cohesion, elasticity and tissue-like properties to colon
