>Addgene plasmid #89580 | pZa-tetO-csgB-CmR | addgene full sequence | sequence record 178652 | Addgene NGS Result
TCCCTATCAGTGATAGAGATTGACATCCCTATCAGTGATAGAGATACTGAGCACAGTCGACACCCAAATC
CAGGAGGTGATTGGTAGTGGTGGTTAATGAAAATTAACTTACTACTACCATATATCTCTAGATGCCTGGC
GGCAGTAGCGCGGTGGTCCCACCTGACCCCATGCCGAACTCAGAAGTGAAACGCCGTAGCGCCGATGGTA
GTGTGGGGTCTCCCCATGCGAGAGTAGGGAACTGCCAGGCATCAAATAAAACGAAAGGCTCAGTCGAAAG
ACTGGGCCTTCTCGAGTCCCTATCAGTGATAGAGATTGACATCCCTATCAGTGATAGAGATACTGAGCAC
ATCAGCAGGACGCACTGACCGAATTCTACCATTCACCTCTTGGATTTGGGTATTAAAGAGGAGAAAGGTA
CCATGAAAAACAAATTGTTATTTATGATGTTAACAATACTGGGTGCGCCTGGGATTGCAGCCGCAGCAGG
TTATGATTTAGCTAATTCAGAATATAACTTCGCGGTAAATGAATTGAGTAAGTCTTCATTTAATCAGGCA
GCCATAATTGGTCAAGCTGGGACTAATAATAGTGCTCAGTTACGGCAGGGAGGCTCAAAACTTTTGGCGG
TTGTTGCGCAAGAAGGTAGTAGCAACCGGGCAAAGATTGACCAGACAGGAGATTATAACCTTGCATATAT
TGATCAGGCGGGCAGTGCCAACGATGCCAGTATTTCGCAAGGTGCTTATGGTAATACTGCGATGATTATC
CAGAAAGGTTCTGGTAATAAAGCAAATATTACACAGTATGGTACTCAAAAAACGGCAATTGTAGTGCAGA
GACAGTCGCAAATGGCTATTCGCGTGACACAACGTTAAACGCGTGCTAGAGGCATCAAATAAAACGAAAG
GCTCAGTCGAAAGACTGGGCCTTTCGTTTTATCTGTTGTTTGTCGGTGAACGCTCTCCTGAGTAGGACAA
ATCCGCCGCCCTAGACCTAGGGATATATTCCGCTTCCTCGCTCACTGACTCGCTACGCTCGGTCGTTCGA
CTGCGGCGAGCGGAAATGGCTTACGAACGGGGCGGAGATTTCCTGGAAGATGCCAGGAAGATACTTAACA
GGGAAGTGAGAGGGCCGCGGCAAAGCCGTTTTTCCATAGGCTCCGCCCCCCTGACAAGCATCACGAAATC
TGACGCTCAAATCAGTGGTGGCGAAACCCGACAGGACTATAAAGATACCAGGCGTTTCCCCCTGGCGGCT
CCCTCGTGCGCTCTCCTGTTCCTGCCTTTCGGTTTACCGGTGTCATTCCGCTGTTATGGCCGCGTTTGTC
TCATTCCACGCCTGACACTCAGTTCCGGGTAGGCAGTTCGCTCCAAGCTGGACTGTATGCACGAACCCCC
CGTTCAGTCCGACCGCTGCGCCTTATCCGGTAACTATCGTCTTGAGTCCAACCCGGAAAGACATGCAAAA
GCACCACTGGCAGCAGCCACTGGTAATTGATTTAGAGGAGTTAGTCTTGAAGTCATGCGCCGGTTAAGGC
TAAACTGAAAGGACAAGTTTTGGTGACTGCGCTCCTCCAAGCCAGTTACCTCGGTTCAAAGAGTTGGTAG
CTCAGAGAACCTTCGAAAAACCGCCCTGCAAGGCGGTTTTTTCGTTTTCAGAGCAAGAGATTACGCGCAG
ACCAAAACGATCTCAAGAAGATCATCTTATTAATCAGATAAAATATTTCTAGATTTCAGTGCAATTTATC
TCTTCAAATGTAGCACCTGAAGTCAGCCCCATACGATATAAGTTGTTACTAGTGCTTGGATTCTCACCAA
TAAAAAACGCCCGGCGGCAACCGAGCGTTCTGAACAAATCCAGATGGAGTTCTGAGGTCATTACTGGATC
TATCAACAGGAGTCCAAGCGAGCTCGATATCAAATTACGCCCCGCCCTGCCACTCATCGCAGTACTGTTG
TAATTCATTAAGCATTCTGCCGACATGGAAGCCATCACAAACGGCATGATGAACCTGAATCGCCAGCGGC
ATCAGCACCTTGTCGCCTTGCGTATAATATTTGCCCATGGTGAAAACGGGGGCGAAGAAGTTGTCCATAT
TGGCCACGTTTAAATCAAAACTGGTGAAACTCACCCAGGGATTGGCTGAGACGAAAAACATATTCTCAAT
AAACCCTTTAGGGAAATAGGCCAGGTTTTCACCGTAACACGCCACATCTTGCGAATATATGTGTAGAAAC
TGCCGGAAATCGTCGTGGTATTCACTCCAGAGCGATGAAAACGTTTCAGTTTGCTCATGGAAAACGGTGT
AACAAGGGTGAACACTATCCCATATCACCAGCTCACCGTCTTTCATTGCCATACGGAATTCCGGATGAGC
ATTCATCAGGCGGGCAAGAATGTGAATAAAGGCCGGATAAAACTTGTGCTTATTTTTCTTTACGGTCTTT
AAAAAGGCCGTAATATCCAGCTGAACGGTCTGGTTATAGGTACATTGAGCAACTGACTGAAATGCCTCAA
AATGTTCTTTACGATGCCATTGGGATATATCAACGGTGGTATATCCAGTGATTTTTTTCTCCATTTTAGC
TTCCTTAGCTCCTGAAAATCTCGATAACTCAAAAAATACGCCCGGTAGTGATCTTATTTCATTATGGTGA
AAGTTGGAACCTCTTACGTGCCGATCAACGTCTCATTTTCGCCAGATATCGACGTCAAAGGGCCC
Features (pLannotate 1.2.2; 12 found; start..end, strand, type, name):
      1..19      +  protein_bind   tet operator: tetO; bacterial operator O2 for the tetR and tetA genes tetracycline repressor TetR
     25..44      +  promoter       H1-2O2 promoter (fragment): doxycycline-inducible variant of the human H1 RNA promoter (Henriksen et al., 2007)
    134..249     +  ncRNA          5S rRNA: Accession: RF00001 - 5S ribosomal RNA
    253..290     +  terminator     rrnB T1 terminator (fragment): transcription terminator T1 from the E. coli rrnB gene
    297..370     +  promoter       PLtetO-1 promoter: modified phage lambda PL promoter with tet operator sites (Lutz and Bujard, 1997)
    423..629     +  CDS            csgB (fragment): CSGB_ECOLI - Experimental evidence at protein level: Swiss-Prot protein existence level 1. Curlin is the structural subunit of the curli fimbriae. Curli are coiled surface structures that assemble preferentially at growth temperatures below 37 degrees Celsius. Curli can bind to fibronectin. The minor subunit is the nucleation component of curlin monomers. Coexpression of cellulose and thin aggregative fimbriae (curli fimbrae or fibers) leads to a hydrophobic network with tightly packed cells embedded in a highly inert matrix that confers cohesion, elasticity and tissue-like properties to colon
    896..982     +  terminator     rrnB T1 terminator: Escherichia coli rrnB; transcription terminator T1 from the E. coli rrnB gene
   1008..1063    -  rep_origin     RSF ori (fragment): Plasmids containing the RSF 1030 origin of replication can be propagated in E. coli cells that contain additional plasmids with compatible origins.
   1151..1696    -  rep_origin     p15A ori: Plasmids containing the medium-copy-number p15A origin of replication can be propagated in E. coli cells that contain a second plasmid with the ColE1 origin.
   1810..1904    -  terminator     lambda t0 terminator: transcription terminator from phage lambda
   1925..2584    -  CDS            CmR: chloramphenicol acetyltransferase; cat; confers resistance to chloramphenicol
   2585..2687    -  promoter       cat promoter: promoter of the E. coli cat gene encoding chloramphenicol acetyltransferase
