[The description below was written by a language model from this plasmid's Addgene catalogue record and pLannotate feature annotations shown in this document.]
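Description:
pZa-tetO-csgB-CmR is a small (about 2.7 kb) bacterial expression plasmid built on the pZa backbone for producing CsgB, the minor curli subunit of E. coli. It replicates from a p15A origin, which the catalogue lists as low copy and which is compatible with ColE1-type plasmids, so it can be co-maintained with a second construct. Selection is by chloramphenicol, through a chloramphenicol acetyltransferase gene driven by its own cat promoter and followed by the lambda t0 terminator. A short stretch annotated as an RSF origin fragment next to p15A is probably only a sequence-similarity match rather than a second functional origin.

The 456 bp csgB insert was cloned between KpnI and MluI sites, both retained, downstream of the PLtetO-1 promoter. This is a phage lambda PL derivative carrying tet operator sites: it is repressed by TetR and induced by tetracycline analogues in hosts that supply the repressor. No tetR gene is annotated on the plasmid itself. An rrnB T1 terminator closes the expression unit. Upstream of the full promoter lie a partial PLtetO-1/tet operator segment, a 5S rRNA region and a partial rrnB T1 terminator; this segment may insulate the cassette from read-through, but the record does not explain it. The annotation tool labels only part of the coding region as csgB, although the stated insert size fits the full-length gene. The depositor and sequencing-derived records differ by a few bases in length and in their start coordinate, but show the same layout.

CsgB nucleates polymerisation of curlin monomers into curli amyloid fibres. The plasmid therefore provides regulated expression of this protein, and the associated publication concerns genetically tuning the mechanical properties of bacterial functional amyloid nanofibres.
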