Addgene plasmid #89580: pZa-tetO-csgB-CmR
Purpose: Express csgB curli protein
Depositing lab: Urartu Seker. Depositing organization: Bilkent University. Publication: Genetically-Tunable Mechanical Properties of Bacterial Functional Amyloid Nanofibers. Abdelwahab MT, Kalyoncu E, Onur T, Baykara MZ, Seker UO. Langmuir. 2017 Apr 7. doi: 10.1021/acs.langmuir.7b00112. PubMed 28388843.
Backbone
  Vector backbone: pZa
  Backbone size w/o insert (bp): 2273
  Total vector size (bp): 2729
  Vector type: Bacterial Expression
Growth in bacteria
  Bacterial resistance: Chloramphenicol, 25 μg/mL
  Growth temperature: 37°C
  Growth strain: DH5alpha
  Copy number: Low Copy
Gene/Insert
  Gene/Insert name: csgB (alt name: minor curli subunit)
  Species: E.coli
  Insert size (bp): 456
  GenBank ID: NC_000913.3
  Cloning method: Restriction Enzyme; 5′ cloning site KpnI (not destroyed); 3′ cloning site MluI (not destroyed)
  Sequencing primers: 5′ CCGGGTACCATGAAAAACAAATTGTTATTTATGAT
Terms and licenses: Academic/Nonprofit Terms; Industry Terms: Not Available to Industry
How to cite: pZa-tetO-csgB-CmR was a gift from Urartu Seker (Addgene plasmid # 89580 ; http://n2t.net/addgene:89580 ; RRID:Addgene_89580)
