>Addgene plasmid #89580 | pZa-tetO-csgB-CmR | depositor partial sequence | sequence record 173535 | csgB- sequenced with CCGGGTACCATGAAAAACAAATTGTTATTTATGAT
ACTGGGTGCGCCTGGGATTGCAGCCGCAGCAGGTTATGATTTAGCTAATTCAGAATATAACTTCGCGGTA
AATGAATTGAGTAAGTCTTCATTTAATCAGGCAGCCATAATTGGTCAAGCTGGGACTAATAATAGTGCTC
AGTTACGGCAGGGAGGCTCAAAACTTTTGGCGGTTGTTGCGCAAGAAGGTAGTAGCAACCGGGCAAAGAT
TGACCAGACAGGAGATTATAACCTTGCATATATTGATCAGGCGGGCAGTGCCAACGATGCCAGTATTTCG
CAAGGTGCTTATGGTAATACTGCGATGATTATCCAGAAAGGTTCTGGTAATAAAGCAAATATTACACAGT
ATGGTACTCAAAAAACGGCAATTGTAGTGCAGAGACAGTCGCAAATGGCTATTCGCGTGACACAACGTTA
